Addgene plasmid #57797: PA-mCherry-miniSOG-Talin-N-10
Purpose: Localization: Focal Adhesions, Excitation: 448 / 473, Emission: 500 / 528
Depositing lab: Michael Davidson. Depositing organization: Florida State University, Tallahassee. Publication: A genetically encoded tag for correlated light and electron microscopy of intact cells, tissues, and organisms. Shu X, Lev-Ram V, Deerinck TJ, Qi Y, Ramko EB, Davidson MW, Jin Y, Ellisman MH, Tsien RY. PLoS Biol. 2011 Apr;9(4):e1001041. doi: 10.1371/journal.pbio.1001041. Epub 2011 Apr 5. PubMed 21483721.
Backbone
  Vector backbone: PA-mCherry-miniSOG-N1
  Backbone size w/o insert (bp): 4750
  Vector type: Mammalian Expression
  Selectable markers: Neomycin (select with G418)
Growth in bacteria
  Bacterial resistance: Kanamycin, 50 μg/mL
  Growth temperature: 37°C
  Growth strain: DH5alpha
  Copy number: High Copy
Gene/Insert
  Gene/Insert name: Talin (alt name: NM_011602.5)
  Species: M. musculus (mouse)
  Promoter: CMV
  Tag / fusion protein: PA-mCherry-miniSOG (C terminal on backbone)
  Cloning method: Unknown
  Sequencing primers: 5′ CMV-F; 3′ SV40pA-R
Terms and licenses: Academic/Nonprofit Terms; Industry Terms: Not Available to Industry
Depositor comments: . Excitation = 448 / 473; Emission = 500 / 528
How to cite: PA-mCherry-miniSOG-Talin-N-10 was a gift from Michael Davidson (Addgene plasmid # 57797 ; http://n2t.net/addgene:57797 ; RRID:Addgene_57797)
