[The description below was written by a language model from this plasmid's Addgene catalogue record.]
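Description:
PA-mCherry-miniSOG-Talin-N-10 is a mammalian expression plasmid built on the PA-mCherry-miniSOG-N1 backbone (about 4.75 kb without the insert), an N1-style fusion vector in which the gene of interest is placed upstream of the tag. It is propagated in E. coli as a high-copy plasmid under kanamycin selection, and it carries a neomycin resistance marker so that transfected mammalian cells can be selected with G418. No feature table accompanies the record, so the origin of replication and polyadenylation elements are not explicitly listed, although the SV40pA reverse sequencing primer implies an SV40 polyadenylation signal downstream of the fusion.

The insert is mouse talin, expressed from the CMV promoter with a tandem PA-mCherry-miniSOG tag fused to its C terminus. The "10" in the name probably refers to the length of the linker between talin and the tag, but the record does not confirm this. Talin is a cytoskeletal adaptor that links integrins to actin, so the fusion is directed to focal adhesions, which is the localization the record states. PA-mCherry is a photoactivatable red fluorescent protein suited to photoactivation and single-molecule localization imaging. miniSOG is a small flavin-binding green fluorescent protein that generates singlet oxygen on illumination, allowing photo-oxidation of diaminobenzidine into an electron-dense deposit. The recorded spectral values (excitation 448/473 nm, emission 500/528 nm) correspond to miniSOG rather than PA-mCherry. Together these parts make the construct a focal adhesion marker for correlated light and electron microscopy, consistent with the associated publication on a genetically encoded tag for that purpose.
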