>Addgene plasmid #57797 | PA-mCherry-miniSOG-Talin-N-10 | addgene partial sequence | sequence record 149087 | SV40pA-R 5'-GAAATTTGTGATGCTATTGC-3'
AACAAGTTAACAACAACAATTGCATTCATTTTATGTTTCAGGTTCAGGGGGAGGTGTGGGAGGTTTTTTA
AAGCAAGTAAAACCTCTACAAATGTGGTATGGCTGATTATGATCTAGAGTCGCGGCCGCTTAGCCGTCCA
GCTGCACGCCGATGAAGTACTGCAGCTCGCCCTTCTGGTCGCGCATGGGCTGCAGGTGCAGCAGGTTCCA
GAACTTCTTGCCGCTCTTGGTGTAGTTGATCAGCTGCACGGTGATCTCGCGCTGGTCGCGGATGGCGTCG
CGGATCTTCTGCACGGTGGCCTGGTCGGTCTCGGGGCCCTGCAGGAAGCGGCCGTTGCGGCCCAGGATCT
CCTCTCTGCTGTACTCGGTCAGCTCCAGGAAGCCGTCGCTGGCGAAGATGATGGGGTTGTCGGGCAGGCG
GGGGTCGGTGATCACGAAGCTCTTCTCCATGCCGCCCTTGTACAGCTCGTCCATGCCGCCGGTGGAGTGG
CGGCCCTCGGCTCTCTCGTACTGCTCCACGATGGTGTAGTCCTCGTTGTGGCTGGTGATGTCCAGCTTGC
GGTTGACGTTGTAGGCGCCGGGCAGCTGCACGGGCTTCTTGGCCTTGTAGGTGGTCTTGACCTCAGCGTC
GTAGTGGCCGCCGTCCTTCAGCTTCACTCTGGGCTTGACCTCGCCCTTCAGGGCGCCGTCCTCGGGGTAC
ATCCGCTCGGAGAGGGCCTCCCAGCCCATGGTCTT
