>Addgene plasmid #57797 | PA-mCherry-miniSOG-Talin-N-10 | addgene partial sequence | sequence record 149874 | CMV-F 5'-CGCAAATGGGCGGTAGGCGTG-3'
AGCAGAGCTGGTTTAGTGAACCGTCAGATCCGCTAGCGCTACCGGACTCAGATCTCGAGCTCAAGCTTCG
AATTCTAGCCACCATGGTTGCGCTTTCGCTGAAGATTAGCATTGGGAATGTGGTGAAGACGATGCAATTT
GAGCCATCTACCATGGTGTACGACGCCTGCCGCATGATTCGTGAGCGGATCCCAGAGGCCCTGGCTGGCC
CTCCCAACGACTTTGGGCTCTTTCTGTCAGATGATGACCCCAAAAAAGGCATCTGGCTAGAGGCTGGGAA
AGCTTTGGACTACTACATGCTCCGAAATGGGGACACCATGGAGTACAGAAAAAAGCAGAGACCCCTGAAG
ATACGGATGTTAGACGGAACGGTGAAGACTATCATGGTGGATGACTCCAAGACCGTCACAGACATGCTCA
TGACCATTTGTGCCCGAATTGGTATCACCAACCATGATGAGTATTCACTGGTTCGAGAGCTGATGGAAGA
AAAGAAAGATGAGGGGACAGGGACCCTGAGAAAAGACAAGACCCTACTGCGAGATGAAAAGAAGATGGAG
AAGCTAAAGCAGAAGTTGCACACAGACGATGAGTTGAACTGGCTGGACCATGGGCGGACACTGAGGGAAC
AGGGAGTGGAAGAGCATGAGACGTTGCTGCTGCGGAGAAAGTTCTTCTACTCAGACCAGAATGTGGATTC
CCGAGACCCTGTACAGCTGAACCTTCTCTATGTGCAGGCACGAGATGACATCCTGAATGGCTCCCATCCT
GTCTCCTTTGACAAGGCCTGTGAATTTGCAGGCTTCCAGTGCCAGATCCAGTTTGGACCTCACAATGAAC
AGAAGCACAAGGCTGGCTTCCTTGACCTGAAGGACTTCC
